Addgene plasmid #46590: AB.pCCL.sin.cPPT.U6.miR-146a-Decoy.hPGK.GFP.WPRE
Depositing lab: Brian Brown. Depositing organization: Icahn School of Medicine at Mount Sinai. Publication: High-throughput assessment of microRNA activity and function using microRNA sensor and decoy libraries. Mullokandov G, Baccarini A, Ruzo A, Jayaprakash AD, Tung N, Israelow B, Evans MJ, Sachidanandam R, Brown BD. Nat Methods. 2012 Jul 1;9(8):840-6. doi: 10.1038/nmeth.2078. PubMed 22751203.
Backbone
  Vector backbone: AB.pCCLsin.PPT.U6.hPGK.GFP.wpre
  Backbone size w/o insert (bp): 8233
  Vector type: Lentiviral
  Selectable markers: eGFP
Growth in bacteria
  Bacterial resistance: Ampicillin, 100 μg/mL
  Growth temperature: 37°C
  Growth strain: Stbl3
  Copy number: High Copy
Gene/Insert
  Cloning method: Restriction Enzyme; 5′ cloning site BsmBI (destroyed during cloning); 3′ cloning site BsmBI (destroyed during cloning)
  Sequencing primers: 5′ CATAATAGCAACAGACATAC; 3′ pBluescriptSK_primer
Terms and licenses: Academic/Nonprofit Terms; Industry Terms: Not Available to Industry
Depositor comments: Depositor Website: http://www.mountsinai.org/profiles/brian-d-brown/ Please cite Mullokandov, Baccarini, Ruzo et al. Nature Methods 2013.
How to cite: AB.pCCL.sin.cPPT.U6.miR-146a-Decoy.hPGK.GFP.WPRE was a gift from Brian Brown (Addgene plasmid # 46590 ; http://n2t.net/addgene:46590 ; RRID:Addgene_46590)
