[The description below was written by a language model from this plasmid's Addgene catalogue record.]
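Description:
AB.pCCL.sin.cPPT.U6.miR-146a-Decoy.hPGK.GFP.WPRE is a lentiviral transfer plasmid built on the AB.pCCLsin.PPT.U6.hPGK.GFP.wpre backbone (about 8.2 kb without insert). As the name indicates, it is a self-inactivating (sin) pCCL-type vector, a design in which the integrated provirus lacks LTR-driven transcription, and it carries a central polypurine tract (cPPT), an element that generally improves transduction efficiency. The plasmid is maintained in bacteria as a high-copy, ampicillin-resistant construct, and a recombination-deficient strain is listed for propagation, as is usual for vectors with repeated LTR sequences. No feature table is provided, so the origin of replication and the precise arrangement of viral elements are not documented here.

The payload consists of two expression units. A U6 promoter, which is transcribed by RNA polymerase III and suited to producing short non-coding RNAs, drives a decoy transcript directed against miR-146a. The decoy sequence was inserted between BsmBI sites that were destroyed during cloning. The record does not describe the decoy's design, such as the number or nature of its target sites, nor the species of the microRNA. A decoy of this kind is intended to sequester the cognate microRNA and thereby reduce its activity on endogenous targets. Downstream, the human PGK promoter drives eGFP, which serves as the marker for identifying or sorting transduced cells, since no drug selection marker is listed. A WPRE follows to enhance transcript stability and expression. The construct comes from work on microRNA sensor and decoy libraries for high-throughput assessment of microRNA activity and function, and is suited to stable loss-of-function studies of miR-146a in transduced cells.
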