>Addgene plasmid #46590 | AB.pCCL.sin.cPPT.U6.miR-146a-Decoy.hPGK.GFP.WPRE | depositor partial sequence | sequence record 65883 | miR-146a Decoy
CATCAACAACCCATGGAAAACAGTTCTCACAAGTATTCTGGTCACAGAATACAACAACCCATGGAAAACA
GTTCTCACAAG
