>Addgene plasmid #46590 | AB.pCCL.sin.cPPT.U6.miR-146a-Decoy.hPGK.GFP.WPRE | depositor partial sequence | sequence record 65884 | empty backbone
AATGCTTCAATAATATTGAAAAAGGAAGAGTATGAGTATTCAACATTTCCGTGTCGCCCTTATTCCCTTT
TTTGCGGCATTTTGCCTTCCTGTTTTTGCTCACCCAGAAACGCTGGTGAAAGTAAAAGATGCTGAAGATC
AGTTGGGTGCACGAGTGGGTTACATCGAACTGGATCTCAACAGCGGTAAGATCCTTGAGAGTTTTCGCCC
CGAAGAACGTTTTCCAATGATGAGCACTTTTAAAGTTCTGCTATGTGGCGCGGTATTATCCCGTATTGAC
GCCGGGCAAGAGCAACTCGGTCGCCGCATACACTATTCTCAGAATGACTTGGTTGAGTACTCACCAGTCA
CAGAAAAGCATCTTACGGATGGCATGACAGTAAGAGAATTATGCAGTGCTGCCATAACCATGAGTGATAA
CACTGCGGCCAACTTACTTCTGACAACGATCGGAGGACCGAAGGAGCTAACCGCTTTTTTGCACAACATG
GGGGATCATGTAACTCGCCTTGATCGTTGGGAACCGGAGCTGAATGAAGCCATACCAAACGACGAGCGTG
ACACCACGATGCCTGTAGCAATGGCAACAACGTTGCGCAAACTATTAACTGGCGAACTACTTACTCTAGC
TTCCCGGCAACAATTAATAGACTGGATGGAGGCGGATAAAGTTGCAGGACCACTTCTGCGCTCGGCCCTT
CCGGCTGGCTGGTTTATTGCTGATAAATCTGGAGCCGGTGAGCGTGGGTCTCGCGGTATCATTGCAGCAC
TGGGGCCAGATGGTAAGCCCTCCCGTATCGTAGTTATCTACACGACGGGGAGTCAGGCAACTATGGATGA
ACGAAATAGACAGATCGCTGAGATAGGTGCCTCACTGATTAAGCATTGGTAACTGTCAGACCAAGTTTAC
TCATATATACTTTAGATTGATTTAAAACTTCATTTTTAATTTAAAAGGATCTAGGTGAAGATCCTTTTTG
ATAATCTCATGACCAAAATCCCTTAACGTGAGTTTTCGTTCCACTGAGCGTCAGACCCCGTAGAAAAGAT
CAAAGGATCTTCTTGAGATCCTTTTTTTCTGCGCGTAATCTGCTGCTTGCAAACAAAAAAACCACCGCTA
CCAGCGGTGGTTTGTTTGCCGGATCAAGAGCTACCAACTCTTTTTCCGAAGGTAACTGGCTTCAGCAGAG
CGCAGATACCAAATACTGTCCTTCTAGTGTAGCCGTAGTTAGGCCACCACTTCAAGAACTCTGTAGCACC
GCCTACATACCTCGCTCTGCTAATCCTGTTACCAGTGGCTGCTGCCAGTGGCGATAAGTCGTGTCTTACC
GGGTTGGACTCAAGACGATAGTTACCGGATAAGGCGCAGCGGTCGGGCTGAACGGGGGGTTCGTGCACAC
AGCCCAGCTTGGAGCGAACGACCTACACCGAACTGAGATACCTACAGCGTGAGCTATGAGAAAGCGCCAC
GCTTCCCGAAGGGAGAAAGGCGGACAGGTATCCGGTAAGCGGCAGGGTCGGAACAGGAGAGCGCACGAGG
GAGCTTCCAGGGGGAAACGCCTGGTATCTTTATAGTCCTGTCGGGTTTCGCCACCTCTGACTTGAGCGTC
GATTTTTGTGATGCTCGTCAGGGGGGCGGAGCCTATGGAAAAACGCCAGCAACGCGGCCTTTTTACGGTT
CCTGGCCTTTTGCTGGCCTTTTGCTCACATGTTCTTTCCTGCGTTATCCCCTGATTCTGTGGATAACCGT
ATTACCGCCTTTGAGTGAGCTGATACCGCTCGCCGCAGCCGAACGACCGAGCGCAGCGAGTCAGTGAGCG
AGGAAGCGGAAGAGCGCCCAATACGCAAACCGCCTCTCCCCGCGCGTTGGCCGATTCATTAATGCAGCTG
GCACGACAGGTTTCCCGACTGGAAAGCGGGCAGTGAGCGCAACGCAATTAATGTGAGTTAGCTCACTCAT
TAGGCACCCCAGGCTTTACACTTTATGCTTCCGGCTCGTATGTTGTGTGGAATTGTGAGCGGATAACAAT
TTCACACAGGAAACAGCTATGACCATGATTACGCCAAGCGCGCAATTAACCCTCACTAAAGGGAACAAAA
GCTGGAGCTGCAAGCTTGGCCATTGCATACGTTGTATCCATATCATAATATGTACATTTATATTGGCTCA
TGTCCAACATTACCGCCATGTTGACATTGATTATTGACTAGTTATTAATAGTAATCAATTACGGGGTCAT
TAGTTCATAGCCCATATATGGAGTTCCGCGTTACATAACTTACGGTAAATGGCCCGCCTGGCTGACCGCC
CAACGACCCCCGCCCATTGACGTCAATAATGACGTATGTTCCCATAGTAACGCCAATAGGGACTTTCCAT
TGACGTCAATGGGTGGAGTATTTACGGTAAACTGCCCACTTGGCAGTACATCAAGTGTATCATATGCCAA
GTACGCCCCCTATTGACGTCAATGACGGTAAATGGCCCGCCTGGCATTATGCCCAGTACATGACCTTATG
GGACTTTCCTACTTGGCAGTACATCTACGTATTAGTCATCGCTATTACCATGGTGATGCGGTTTTGGCAG
TACATCAATGGGCGTGGATAGCGGTTTGACTCACGGGGATTTCCAAGTCTCCACCCCATTGACGTCAATG
GGAGTTTGTTTTGGCACCAAAATCAACGGGACTTTCCAAAATGTCGTAACAACTCCGCCCCATTGACGCA
AATGGGCGGTAGGCGTGTACGGTGGGAGGTCTATATAAGCAGAGCTCGTTTAGTGAACCGGGGTCTCTCT
GGTTAGACCAGATCTGAGCCTGGGAGCTCTCTGGCTAACTAGGGAACCCACTGCTTAAGCCTCAATAAAG
CTTGCCTTGAGTGCTTCAAGTAGTGTGTGCCCGTCTGTTGTGTGACTCTGGTAACTAGAGATCCCTCAGA
CCCTTTTAGTCAGTGTGGAAAATCTCTAGCAGTGGCGCCCGAACAGGGACCTGAAAGCGAAAGGGAAACC
AGAGCTCTCTCGACGCAGGACTCGGCTTGCTGAAGCGCGCACGGCAAGAGGCGAGGGGCGGCGACTGGTG
AGTACGCCAAAAATTTTGACTAGCGGAGGCTAGAAGGAGAGAGATGGGTGCGAGAGCGTCAGTATTAAGC
GGGGGAGAATTAGATCGCGATGGGAAAAAATTCGGTTAAGGCCAGGGGGAAAGAAAAAATATAAATTAAA
ACATATAGTATGGGCAAGCAGGGAGCTAGAACGATTCGCAGTTAATCCTGGCCTGTTAGAAACATCAGAA
GGCTGTAGACAAATACTGGGACAGCTACAACCATCCCTTCAGACAGGATCAGAAGAACTTAGATCATTAT
ATAATACAGTAGCAACCCTCTATTGTGTGCATCAAAGGATAGAGATAAAAGACACCAAGGAAGCTTTAGA
CAAGATAGAGGAAGAGCAAAACAAAAGTAAGACCACCGCACAGCAAGCGGCCGCTGATCTTCAGACCTGG
AGGAGGAGATATGAGGGACAATTGGAGAAGTGAATTATATAAATATAAAGTAGTAAAAATTGAACCATTA
GGAGTAGCACCCACCAAGGCAAAGAGAAGAGTGGTGCAGAGAGAAAAAAGAGCAGTGGGAATAGGAGCTT
TGTTCCTTGGGTTCTTGGGAGCAGCAGGAAGCACTATGGGCGCAGCCTCAATGACGCTGACGGTACAGGC
CAGACAATTATTGTCTGGTATAGTGCAGCAGCAGAACAATTTGCTGAGGGCTATTGAGGCGCAACAGCAT
CTGTTGCAACTCACAGTCTGGGGCATCAAGCAGCTCCAGGCAAGAATCCTGGCTGTGGAAAGATACCTAA
AGGATCAACAGCTCCTGGGGATTTGGGGTTGCTCTGGAAAACTCATTTGCACCACTGCTGTGCCTTGGAA
TGCTAGTTGGAGTAATAAATCTCTGGAACAGATTTGGAATCACACGACCTGGATGGAGTGGGACAGAGAA
ATTAACAATTACACAAGCTTAATACACTCCTTAATTGAAGAATCGCAAAACCAGCAAGAAAAGAATGAAC
AAGAATTATTGGAATTAGATAAATGGGCAAGTTTGTGGAATTGGTTTAACATAACAAATTGGCTGTGGTA
TATAAAATTATTCATAATGATAGTAGGAGGCTTGGTAGGTTTAAGAATAGTTTTTGCTGTACTTTCTATA
GTGAATAGAGTTAGGCAGGGATATTCACCATTATCGTTTCAGACCCACCTCCCAACCCCGAGGGGACCCG
ACAGGCCCGAAGGAATAGAAGAAGAAGGTGGAGAGAGAGACAGAGACAGATCCATTCGATTAGTGAACGG
ATCTCGACGGTATCGGTTAACTTTTAAAAGAAAAGGGGGGATTGGGGGGTACAGTGCAGGGGAAAGAATA
GTAGACATAATAGCAACAGACATACAAACTAAAGAATTACAAAAACAAATTACAAAAATTCAAAATTTTA
TCGATCACGAGACTAGCCTCGAGAAGCTTGATATCGAATTCAAAAAAGACGGCGCTAGGATCATCGAGAC
GGTACCGTCTCCGATGATCCTAGCGCCGTCAAACAAGGCTTTTCTCCAAGGGATATTTATAGTCTCAAAA
CACACAATTACTTTACAGTTAGGGTGAGTTTCCTTTTGTGCTGTTTTTTAAAATAATAATTTAGTATTTG
TATCTCTTATAGAAATCCAAGCCTATCATGTAAAATGTAGCTAGTATTAAAAAGAACAGATTATCTGTCT
TTTATCGCACATTAAGCCTCTATAGTTACTAGGAAATATTATATGCAAATTAACCGGGGCAGGGGAGTAG
CCGAGCTTCTCCCACAAGTCTGTGCGAGGGGGCCGGCGCGGGCCTAGAGATGGCGGCGTCGGATGGATCC
ACTAGTTCTAGAGCGGCCATCGAATTCCCACGGGGTTGGGGTTGCGCCTTTTCCAAGGCAGCCCTGGGTT
TGCGCAGGGACGCGGCTGCTCTGGGCGTGGTTCCGGGAAACGCAGCGGCGCCGACCCTGGGTCTCGCACA
TTCTTCACGTCCGTTCGCAGCGTCACCCGGATCTTCGCCGCTACCCTTGTGGGCCCCCCGGCGACGCTTC
CTGCTCCGCCCCTAAGTCGGGAAGGTTCCTTGCGGTTCGCGGCGTGCCGGACGTGACAAACGGAAGCCGC
ACGACTCACTAGTACCCTCGCAGACGGACAGCGCCAGGGAGCAATGGCAGCGCGCCGACCGCGATGGGCT
GTGGCCAATAGCGGCTGCTCAGCGGGGCGCGCCGAGAGCAGCGGCCGGGAAGGGGCGGTGCGGGAGGCGG
GGTGTGGGGCGGTAGTGTGGGCCCTGTTCCTGCCCGCGCGGTGTTCCGCATTCTGCAAGCCTCCGGAGCG
CACGTCGGCAGTCGGCTCCCTCGTTGACCGAATCACCGACCTCTCTCCCCAGGGGGATCCACCGGTCGCC
ACCATGGTGAGCAAGGGCGAGGAGCTGTTCACCGGGGTGGTGCCCATCCTGGTCGAGCTGGACGGCGACG
TAAACGGCCACAAGTTCAGCGTGTCCGGCGAGGGCGAGGGCGATGCCACCTACGGCAAGCTGACCCTGAA
GTTCATCTGCACCACCGGCAAGCTGCCCGTGCCCTGGCCCACCCTCGTGACCACCCTGACCTACGGCGTG
CAGTGCTTCAGCCGCTACCCCGACCACATGAAGCAGCACGACTTCTTCAAGTCCGCCATGCCCGAAGGCT
ACGTCCAGGAGCGCACCATCTTCTTCAAGGACGACGGCAACTACAAGACCCGCGCCGAGGTGAAGTTCGA
GGGCGACACCCTGGTGAACCGCATCGAGCTGAAGGGCATCGACTTCAAGGAGGACGGCAACATCCTGGGG
CACAAGCTGGAGTACAACTACAACAGCCACAACGTCTATATCATGGCCGACAAGCAGAAGAACGGCATCA
AGGTGAACTTCAAGATCCGCCACAACATCGAGGACGGCAGCGTGCAGCTCGCCGACCACTACCAGCAGAA
CACCCCCATCGGCGACGGCCCCGTGCTGCTGCCCGACAACCACTACCTGAGCACCCAGTCCGCCCTGAGC
AAAGACCCCAACGAGAAGCGCGATCACATGGTCCTGCTGGAGTTCGTGACCGCCGCCGGGATCACTCTCG
GCATGGACGAGCTGTACAAGTAAAGCGGCCGCGTCGACAATCAACCTCTGGATTACAAAATTTGTGAAAG
ATTGACTGGTATTCTTAACTATGTTGCTCCTTTTACGCTATGTGGATACGCTGCTTTAATGCCTTTGTAT
CATGCTATTGCTTCCCGTATGGCTTTCATTTTCTCCTCCTTGTATAAATCCTGGTTGCTGTCTCTTTATG
AGGAGTTGTGGCCCGTTGTCAGGCAACGTGGCGTGGTGTGCACTGTGTTTGCTGACGCAACCCCCACTGG
TTGGGGCATTGCCACCACCTGTCAGCTCCTTTCCGGGACTTTCGCTTTCCCCCTCCCTATTGCCACGGCG
GAACTCATCGCCGCCTGCCTTGCCCGCTGCTGGACAGGGGCTCGGCTGTTGGGCACTGACAATTCCGTGG
TGTTGTCGGGGAAGCTGACGTCCTTTCCATGGCTGCTCGCCTGTGTTGCCACCTGGATTCTGCGCGGGAC
GTCCTTCTGCTACGTCCCTTCGGCCCTCAATCCAGCGGACCTTCCTTCCCGCGGCCTGCTGCCGGCTCTG
CGGCCTCTTCCGCGTCTTCGCCTTCGCCCTCAGACGAGTCGGATCTCCCTTTGGGCCGCCTCCCCGCCTG
GAATTCGAGCTCGGTACCTTTAAGACCAATGACTTACAAGGCAGCTGTAGATCTTAGCCACTTTTTAAAA
GAAAAGGGGGGACTGGAAGGGCTAATTCACTCCCAACGAAGACAAGATCTGCTTTTTGCTTGTACTGGGT
CTCTCTGGTTAGACCAGATCTGAGCCTGGGAGCTCTCTGGCTAACTAGGGAACCCACTGCTTAAGCCTCA
ATAAAGCTTGCCTTGAGTGCTTCAAGTAGTGTGTGCCCGTCTGTTGTGTGACTCTGGTAACTAGAGATCC
CTCAGACCCTTTTAGTCAGTGTGGAAAATCTCTAGCAGTAGTAGTTCATGTCATCTTATTATTCAGTATT
TATAACTTGCAAAGAAATGAATATCAGAGAGTGAGAGGAACTTGTTTATTGCAGCTTATAATGGTTACAA
ATAAAGCAATAGCATCACAAATTTCACAAATAAAGCATTTTTTTCACTGCATTCTAGTTGTGGTTTGTCC
AAACTCATCAATGTATCTTATCATGTCTGGCTCTAGCTATCCCGCCCCTAACTCCGCCCAGTTCCGCCCA
TTCTCCGCCCCATGGCTGACTAATTTTTTTTATTTATGCAGAGGCCGAGGCCGCCTCGGCCTCTGAGCTA
TTCCAGAAGTAGTGAGGAGGCTTTTTTGGAGGCCTAGGCTTTTGCGTCGAGACGTACCCAATTCGCCCTA
TAGTGAGTCGTATTACGCGCGCTCACTGGCCGTCGTTTTACAACGTCGTGACTGGGAAAACCCTGGCGTT
ACCCAACTTAATCGCCTTGCAGCACATCCCCCTTTCGCCAGCTGGCGTAATAGCGAAGAGGCCCGCACCG
ATCGCCCTTCCCAACAGTTGCGCAGCCTGAATGGCGAATGGCGCG
[124 nt withheld, positions 7676-7799]
C
[91 nt withheld, positions 7801-7891]
A
[49 nt withheld, positions 7893-7941]
CCTTTGACGTTGGAGTCCACGTTCTTT
[37 nt withheld, positions 7969-8005]
ACCCTATCTCGGTCTATTCTTTTGATTTATAAGGGATTTTGCCGATTTCGGCCTATTGGTTAAAAAATGA
GCTGATTTAACAAAAATTTAACGCGAATTTTAACAAAATATTAACGTTTACAATTTCC
