>Addgene plasmid #46590 | AB.pCCL.sin.cPPT.U6.miR-146a-Decoy.hPGK.GFP.WPRE | addgene partial sequence | sequence record 66960 | pBluescript-SK 5'-tctagaactagtggatc-3'
CGCGCCGGCCCCCTCGCACAGACTTGTGGGAGAAGCTCGGCTACTCCCCTGCCCCGGTTAATTTGCATAT
AATATTTCCTAGTAACTATAGAGGCTTAATGTGCGATAAAAGACAGATAATCTGTTCTTTTTAATACTAG
CTACATTTTACATGATAGGCTTGGATTTCTATAAGAGATACAAATACTAAATTATTATTTTAAAAAACAG
CACAAAAGGAAACTCACCCTAACTGTAAAGTAATTGTGTGTTTTGAGACTATAAATATCCCTTGGAGAAA
AGCCTTGTTTGACGGCGCTAGGATCATCAACAACCCATGGAAAACAGTTCTCACAAGTATTCTGGTCACA
GAATACAACAACCCATGGAAAACAGTTCTCACAAGATGATCCTAGCGCCGTCTTTTTTGAATTCGATATC
AAGCTTCTCGAGGCTAGTCTCGTGATCGATAAAATTTTGAATTTTTGTAATTTGTTTTTGTAATTCTTTA
GTTTGTATGTCTGTTGCTATTATGTCTAC
